>Addgene plasmid #111937 | Hsh155 R181A | addgene full sequence | sequence record 213559 | Addgene NGS Result
GTAAAACGACGGCCAGTGAGCGCGCGTAATACGACTCACTATAGGGCGAATTGGGTACCGGGCCCCCCCC
TCGAGCATGTACTTTCCGCCTAACTACCATCACCTGTCTTTATTTATTCCGCTGACAGATATGCACAACC
AATTATCGTCTCTTGAAAGCTTTTTAGACGTGATTGCTGTTATTTGGCACGTTGTTAGTATTTAAGCTTA
TTCGGGTTTGCATTGATATTTGCCCGAGCAGAAATCTCCTTCTCGATGAGTTAGAACTGAAACATCTCTT
CAATTACTTATACATAATAAACATAGAAAGCCAGGACCTGTCATCATGAGTCATCCGATTCAATTTGTAA
ACGCTAATAATAGCGATAAGAGCCACCAATTAGGCGGTCAATATTCTATTCCTCAGGATTTGAGGGAAAA
CCTGCAGAAAGAAGCTGCACGTATTGGTGAGAACGAAAAAGATGTGCTACAGGAAAAAATGGAAACTAGG
ACAGTGCAAAATCGAGAGGATTCATACCACAAAAGAAGGTTTGATATGAAGTTTGAGCCGGATTCCGATA
CACAAACTGTTACGTCTTCAGAAAATACCCAAGACGCTGTCGTGCCAAGGAAAAGAAAATCTCGTTGGGA
TGTAAAAGGGTACGAGCCACCTGATGAATCTTCAACAGCGGTCAAAGAAAACTCTGATAGTGCTTTGGTT
AATGTAGAAGGAATCCATGATTTGATGTTTTTTAAACCTTCTGACCATAAATATTTCGCCGACGTTATAT
CCAAAAAACCCATAGATGAGTTAAATAAGGATGAAAAGAAAGAAAGAACCCTGTCGATGTTACTTCTGAA
AATAAAAAATGGCAATACAGCGAGTGCTAGGACTTCTATGCGGATTTTAACCGATAAAGCTGTTACATTT
GGTCCAGAAATGATATTTAACCGCTTATTGCCCATATTACTAGACAGAAGTTTGGAAGACCAGGAAAGAC
ATCTAATGATCAAGACCATAGATCGCGTCCTTTACCAGCTAGGAGATTTAACAAAACCTTACGTTCACAA
AATACTTGTAGTAGCTGCCCCATTGCTAATAGATGAAGATCCAATGGTTCGTTCAACAGGCCAGGAGATA
ATCACCAATCTGTCTACAGTCGCTGGCCTAAAAACCATTCTAACAGTAATGAGACCTGATATTGAGAATG
AGGATGAGTATGTTAGAAATGTAACTTCAAGAGCGGCGGCTGTGGTGGCAAAAGCCCTTGGTGTTAATCA
ATTGCTTCCTTTCATCAATGCAGCATGCCACTCACGGAAGTCTTGGAAAGCAAGGCATACTGGCATAAAA
ATTGTGCAGCAAATAGGTATACTTTTGGGAATAGGTGTCTTGAATCATCTTACTGGGCTGATGAGTTGTA
TCAAAGACTGCCTAATGGATGATCACGTTCCGGTGCGAATTGTTACAGCACATACTTTATCAACACTAGC
AGAAAATTCTTATCCATATGGTATCGAAGTTTTCAACGTTGTACTGGAGCCATTATGGAAGGGTATAAGA
AGTCATCGTGGTAAAGTGCTATCTTCTTTTTTAAAAGCTGTTGGATCTATGATCCCATTGATGGACCCAG
AGTATGCCGGTTATTATACCACAGAAGCAATGAGAATAATTAGACGTGAATTCGACTCTCCCGATGATGA
AATGAAAAAGACCATTCTTTTAGTATTACAAAAATGTAGCGCTGTAGAATCCATAACGCCAAAATTTCTG
AGAGAAGAAATCGCGCCAGAATTCTTTCAAAAATTTTGGGTCAGACGAGTGGCATTGGATAGACCATTAA
ACAAAGTTGTTACATATACTACTGTTACATTAGCAAAGAAATTAGGTTGTTCTTATACCATTGATAAATT
ATTAACACCATTGAGAGATGAAGCTGAGCCGTTCAGAACAATGGCTGTCCATGCTGTTACTAGAACAGTA
AACTTATTAGGGACAGCAGATTTAGATGAGAGATTAGAAACGAGGCTTATTGATGCGCTCTTGATAGCAT
TTCAAGAACAAACAAATAGTGATTCTATAATCTTTAAAGGGTTTGGGGCAGTGACGGTGTCACTTGACAT
CCGTATGAAACCGTTTTTAGCACCCATTGTGAGTACGATTTTAAATCATTTAAAGCATAAAACTCCCTTG
GTTCGTCAACATGCAGCAGATCTATGTGCCATACTAATACCAGTCATCAAGAACTGTCACGAATTCGAAA
TGTTGAATAAATTGAACATTATATTGTATGAATCCTTAGGCGAAGTATATCCAGAGGTATTAGGTTCTAT
AATCAACGCTATGTACTGTATTACTAGCGTAATGGATTTGGATAAACTACAACCTCCTATTAATCAAATT
TTACCAACCTTAACTCCAATTTTAAGAAACAAGCATAGAAAAGTCGAAGTAAACACTATCAAATTTGTTG
GACTTATTGGTAAATTAGCACCTACCTATGCACCTCCTAAAGAATGGATGAGAATATGTTTTGAACTATT
AGAACTTTTGAAAAGTACAAATAAAGAAATAAGAAGATCAGCAAATGCCACGTTTGGATTCATTGCTGAA
GCAATTGGACCTCACGATGTTCTTGTTGCGTTATTGAACAATTTAAAGGTTCAAGAACGTCAGTTACGTG
TATGCACGGCTGTTGCTATCGGTATCGTTGCTAAAGTGTGTGGTCCTTACAACGTGCTGCCAGTAATCAT
GAATGAATACACAACACCAGAGACTAATGTTCAAAACGGTGTTCTCAAGGCCATGTCATTCATGTTTGAG
TACATTGGTAACATGTCTAAGGATTACATATACTTCATAACACCATTATTAGAAGATGCACTCACCGATA
GGGATTTAGTTCATCGTCAGACAGCGTCGAACGTAATAACCCACTTAGCTTTAAACTGTTCAGGTACAGG
TCACGAAGATGCCTTCATTCATTTAATGAATCTTCTAATACCCAATATTTTTGAAACTTCACCACATGCT
ATTATGCGTATTTTAGAAGGTTTGGAGGCACTGAGTCAAGCTCTTGGCCCTGGACTATTCATGAACTACA
TATGGGCAGGATTGTTCCATCCAGCGAAGAATGTAAGGAAAGCATTTTGGAGGGTGTATAATAACATGTA
CGTAATGTACCAGGACGCCATGGTACCTTTTTACCCCGTTACACCAGACAACAATGAAGAATATATAGAA
GAACTGGATTTAGTTCTGTGAATATATATAGAGCATATAAATAACCACAACTTGTAAGAATATTTTACTT
GACACACCTATATCATCACGTCACGATGCCTTCATAGATTATGATGAAATATAAACAGAACCTGCTATTG
GAAAAAAAAGGGCAGGAAAAAATTTTGTGAAAGTGAGTAAAAGAAAGATGAAGAGCGAGACATGGATAAT
AAGAAATAGATGTCACTAATGGACAATTGGAAGACTGATATGGAAAGTTACGATGAAGGAGGAGCTCCAG
CTTTTGTTCCCTTTAGTGAGGGTTAATTGCGCGCTTGGCGTAATCATGGTCATAGCTGTTTCCTGTGTGA
AATTGTTATCCGCTCACAATTCCACACAACATACGAGCCGGAAGCATAAAGTGTAAAGCCTGGGGTGCCT
AATGAGTGAGCTAACTCACATTAATTGCGTTGCGCTCACTGCCCGCTTTCCAGTCGGGAAACCTGTCGTG
CCAGCTGCATTAATGAATCGGCCAACGCGCGGGGAGAGGCGGTTTGCGTATTGGGCGCTCTTCCGCTTCC
TCGCTCACTGACTCGCTGCGCTCGGTCGTTCGGCTGCGGCGAGCGGTATCAGCTCACTCAAAGGCGGTAA
TACGGTTATCCACAGAATCAGGGGATAACGCAGGAAAGAACATGTGAGCAAAAGGCCAGCAAAAGGCCAG
GAACCGTAAAAAGGCCGCGTTGCTGGCGTTTTTCCATAGGCTCCGCCCCCCTGACGAGCATCACAAAAAT
CGACGCTCAAGTCAGAGGTGGCGAAACCCGACAGGACTATAAAGATACCAGGCGTTTCCCCCTGGAAGCT
CCCTCGTGCGCTCTCCTGTTCCGACCCTGCCGCTTACCGGATACCTGTCCGCCTTTCTCCCTTCGGGAAG
CGTGGCGCTTTCTCATAGCTCACGCTGTAGGTATCTCAGTTCGGTGTAGGTCGTTCGCTCCAAGCTGGGC
TGTGTGCACGAACCCCCCGTTCAGCCCGACCGCTGCGCCTTATCCGGTAACTATCGTCTTGAGTCCAACC
CGGTAAGACACGACTTATCGCCACTGGCAGCAGCCACTGGTAACAGGATTAGCAGAGCGAGGTATGTAGG
CGGTGCTACAGAGTTCTTGAAGTGGTGGCCTAACTACGGCTACACTAGAAGAACAGTATTTGGTATCTGC
GCTCTGCTGAAGCCAGTTACCTTCGGAAAAAGAGTTGGTAGCTCTTGATCCGGCAAACAAACCACCGCTG
GTAGCGGTGGTTTTTTTGTTTGCAAGCAGCAGATTACGCGCAGAAAAAAAGGATCTCAAGAAGATCCTTT
GATCTTTTCTACGGGGTCTGACGCTCAGTGGAACGAAAACTCACGTTAAGGGATTTTGGTCATGAGATTA
TCAAAAAGGATCTTCACCTAGATCCTTTTAAATTAAAAATGAAGTTTTAAATCAATCTAAAGTATATATG
AGTAAACTTGGTCTGACAGTTACCAATGCTTAATCAGTGAGGCACCTATCTCAGCGATCTGTCTATTTCG
TTCATCCATAGTTGCCTGACTCCCCGTCGTGTAGATAACTACGATACGGGAGGGCTTACCATCTGGCCCC
AGTGCTACAATGATACCGCGAGACCCACGCTCACCGGCTCCAGATTTATCAGCAATAAACCAGCCAGCCG
GAAGGGCCGAGCGCAGAAGTGGTCCTGCAACTTTATCCGCCTCCATCCAGTCTATTAATTGTTGCCGGGA
AGCTAGAGTAAGTAGTTCGCCAGTTAATAGTTTGCGCAACGTTGTTGCCATTGCTACAGGCATCGTGGTG
TCACGCTCGTCGTTTGGTATGGCTTCATTCAGCTCCGGTTCCCAACGATCAAGGCGAGTTACATGATCCC
CCATGTTGTGCAAAAAAGCGGTTAGCTCCTTCGGTCCTCCGATCGTTGTCAGAAGTAAGTTGGCCGCAGT
GTTATCACTCATGGTTATGGCAGCACTGCATAATTCTCTTACTGTCATGCCATCCGTAAGATGCTTTTCT
GTGACTGGTGAGTACTCAACCAAGTCATTCTGAGAATAGTGTATGCGGCGACCGAGTTGCTCTTGCCCGG
CGTCAATACGGGATAATACCGCGCCACATAGCAGAACTTTAAAAGTGCTCATCATTGGAAAACGTTCTTC
GGGGCGAAAACTCTCAAGGATCTTACCGCTGTTGAGATCCAGTTCGATGTAACCCACTCGTGCACCCAAC
TGATCTTCAGCATCTTTTACTTTCACCAGCGTTTCTGGGTGAGCAAAAACAGGAAGGCAAAATGCCGCAA
AAAAGGGAATAAGGGCGACACGGAAATGTTGAATACTCATACTCTTCCTTTTTCAATATTATTGAAGCAT
TTATCAGGGTTATTGTCTCATGAGCGGATACATATTTGAATGTATTTAGAAAAATAAACAAATAGGGGTT
CCGCGCACATTTCCCCGAAAAGTGCCACCTGGGTCCTTTTCATCACGTGCTATAAAAATAATTATAATTT
AAATTTTTTAATATAAATATATAAATTAAAAATAGAAAGTAAAAAAAGAAATTAAAGAAAAAATAGTTTT
TGTTTTCCGAAGATGTAAAAGACTCTAGGGGGATCGCCAACAAATACTACCTTTTATCTTGCTCTTCCTG
CTCTCAGGTATTAATGCCGAATTGTTTCATCTTGTCTGTGTAGAAGACCACACACGAAAATCCTGTGATT
TTACATTTTACTTATCGTTAATCGAATGTATATCTATTTAATCTGCTTTTCTTGTCTAATAAATATATAT
GTAAAGTACGCTTTTTGTTGAAATTTTTTAAACCTTTGTTTATTTTTTTTTCTTCATTCCGTAACTCTTC
TACCTTCTTTATTTACTTTCTAAAATCCAAATACAAAACATAAAAATAAATAAACACAGAGTAAATTCCC
AAATTATTCCATCATTAAAAGATACGAGGCGCGTGTAAGTTACAGGCAAGCGATCCGTCTAAGAAACCAT
TATTATCATGACATTAACCTATAAAAATAGGCGTATCACGAGGCCCTTTCGTCTCGCGCGTTTCGGTGAT
GACGGTGAAAACCTCTGACACATGCAGCTCCCGGAGACGGTCACAGCTTGTCTGTAAGCGGATGCCGGGA
GCAGACAAGCCCGTCAGGGCGCGTCAGCGGGTGTTGGCGGGTGTCGGGGCTGGCTTAACTATGCGGCATC
AGAGCAGATTGTACTGAGAGTGCACCATAGATCACGACATTACTATATATATAATATAGGAAGCATTTAA
TAGAACAGCATCGTAATATATGTGTACTTTGCAGTTATGACGCCAGATGGCAGTAGTGGAAGATATTCTT
TATTGAAAAATAGCTTGTCACCTTACGTACAATCTTGATCCGGAGCTTTTCTTTTTTTGCCGATTAAGAA
TTAATTCGGTCGAAAAAAGAAAAGGAGAGGGCCAAGAGGGAGGGCATTGGTGACTATTGAGCACGTGAGT
ATACGTGATTAAGCACACAAAGGCAGCTTGGAGTATGTCTGTTATTAATTTCACAGGTAGTTCTGGTCCA
TTGGTGAAAGTTTGCGGCTTGCAGAGCACAGAGGCCGCAGAATGTGCTCTAGATTCCGATGCTGACTTGC
TGGGTATTATATGTGTGCCCAATAGAAAGAGAACAATTGACCCGGTTATTGCAAGGAAAATTTCAAGTCT
TGTAAAAGCATATAAAAATAGTTCAGGCACTCCGAAATACTTGGTTGGCGTGTTTCGTAATCAACCTAAG
GAGGATGTTTTGGCTCTGGTCAATGATTACGGCATTGATATCGTCCAACTGCATGGAGATGAGTCGTGGC
AAGAATACCAAGAGTTCCTCGGTTTGCCAGTTATTAAAAGACTCGTATTTCCAAAAGACTGCAACATACT
ACTCAGTGCAGCTTCACAGAAACCTCATTCGTTTATTCCCTTGTTTGATTCAGAAGCAGGTGGGACAGGT
GAACTTTTGGATTGGAACTCGATTTCTGACTGGGTTGGAAGGCAAGAGAGCCCCGAAAGCTTACATTTTA
TGTTAGCTGGTGGACTGACGCCAGAAAATGTTGGTGATGCGCTTAGATTAAATGGCGTTATTGGTGTTGA
TGTAAGCGGAGGTGTGGAGACAAATGGTGTAAAAGACTCTAACAAAATAGCAAATTTCGTCAAAAATGCT
AAGAAATAGGTTATTACTGAGTAGTATTTATTTAAGTATTGTTTGTGCACTTGCCGATCTATGCGGTGTG
AAATACCGCACAGATGCGTAAGGAGAAAATACCGCATCAGGAAATTGTAAGCGTTAATATTTTGTTAAAA
TTCGCGTTAAATTTTTGTTAAATCAGCTCATTTTTTAACCAATAGGCCGAAATCGGCAAAATCCCTTATA
AATCAAAAGAATAGACCGAGATAGGGT
[37 nt withheld, positions 7658-7694]
AAAGAACGTGGACTCCAACGTCAAAGG
[49 nt withheld, positions 7722-7770]
T
[91 nt withheld, positions 7772-7862]
G
[124 nt withheld, positions 7864-7987]
CCATTCGCCATTCAGGCTGCGCAACTGTTGGGAAGGGCGATCGGTGCGGGCCTCTTCGCTATTACGCCAG
CTGGCGAAAGGGGGATGTGCTGCAAGGCGATTAAGTTGGGTAACGCCAGGGTTTTCCCAGTCACGACGTT
Features (pLannotate 1.2.2; 19 found; start..end, strand, type, name):
     27..45      +  promoter       T7 promoter: promoter for bacteriophage T7 RNA polymerase
    326..3238    +  CDS            HSH155: SF3B1_YEAST - Experimental evidence at protein level: Swiss-Prot protein existence level 1. Contacts pre-mRNA on both sides of the branch site early in spliceosome assembly. From Saccharomyces cerevisiae (strain ATCC 204508 / S288c) (Baker's yeast).
   3440..3493    +  CDS            ABZ2 (fragment): PABC_YEAST - Experimental evidence at protein level: Swiss-Prot protein existence level 1. Converts 4-amino-4-deoxychorismate into 4-aminobenzoate (PABA) and pyruvate. From Saccharomyces cerevisiae (strain ATCC 204508 / S288c) (Baker's yeast).
   3510..3528    -  promoter       T3 promoter: promoter for bacteriophage T3 RNA polymerase
   3573..3589    -  protein_bind   lac operator: The lac repressor binds to the lac operator to inhibit transcription in E. coli. This inhibition can be relieved by adding lactose or isopropyl-β-D-thiogalactopyranoside (IPTG). lac repressor encoded by lacI
   3597..3627    -  promoter       lac promoter: promoter for the E. coli lac operon
   3642..3663    -  protein_bind   CAP binding site: CAP binding activates transcription in the presence of cAMP. E. coli catabolite activator protein
   3676..3768    -  CDS            lacI (fragment): lac repressor; lacI; The lac repressor binds to the lac operator to inhibit transcription in E. coli. This inhibition can be relieved by adding lactose or isopropyl-β-D-thiogalactopyranoside (IPTG).
   3951..4539    -  rep_origin     ori: high-copy-number ColE1/pMB1/pBR322/pUC origin of replication
   4710..5570    -  CDS            AmpR: β-lactamase; bla; confers resistance to ampicillin, carbenicillin, and related antibiotics
   5571..5675    -  promoter       AmpR promoter: bla
   5712..6215    +  misc_feature   CEN/ARS: S. cerevisiae CEN6 centromere fused to an autonomously replicating sequence
   6283..6318    +  CDS            rop (fragment): Rop protein, which maintains plasmids at low copy number; rop
   6420..6469    +  misc_feature   bom (fragment): basis of mobility region from pBR322
   6607..6754    +  promoter       TRP1 promoter: S. cerevisiae TRP1
   6755..7429    +  CDS            TRP1: phosphoribosylanthranilate isomerase, required for tryptophan biosynthesis; S. cerevisiae TRP1; yeast auxotrophic marker
   7480..7531    +  misc_feature   bom (fragment): basis of mobility region from pBR322
   7559..7987    -  rep_origin     f1 ori (sequence partly withheld): f1 bacteriophage origin of replication; arrow indicates direction of (+) strand synthesis
   7991..19      -  CDS            lacZα (fragment) (across the origin): LacZα fragment of β-galactosidase; lacZ fragment
