[The description below was written by a language model from this plasmid's Addgene catalogue record and pLannotate feature annotations shown in this document.]
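Description:
Hsh155 R181A is a yeast–E. coli shuttle plasmid built on the pRS414 backbone, a low-copy centromeric vector. In Saccharomyces cerevisiae it is maintained through a CEN6/ARS element, which gives stable, roughly single-copy inheritance, and it is selected by the TRP1 auxotrophic marker, expressed from its own promoter. In bacteria it replicates from a high-copy ColE1/pUC-type origin and is selected with ampicillin via the β-lactamase gene. An f1 origin is also present. The remaining backbone features (lac promoter and operator, lacZα fragment, flanking T7 and T3 promoters) are remnants of the pBluescript-derived cloning region.

The insert, about 3.3 kb, is the S. cerevisiae HSH155 gene together with surrounding genomic sequence. The feature table shows the full coding region preceded by roughly 300 bp of upstream sequence and followed by downstream sequence that extends into a small fragment of the neighbouring ABZ2 gene. No heterologous yeast promoter is annotated, so expression presumably relies on the native flanking regulatory regions. HSH155 encodes the yeast homologue of SF3b1, a U2 snRNP component that contacts the pre-mRNA around the branch site early in spliceosome assembly. This allele carries the R181A substitution.

The plasmid is intended for plasmid shuffling. It is introduced into an HSH155 deletion strain so that the mutant allele can become the sole source of the protein, allowing its effects on viability and splicing to be assessed. The associated study examined Hsh155/SF3b1 interactions with the U2 snRNA/branch site duplex.
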