Addgene plasmid #111937: Hsh155 R181A
Purpose: This is a shuffle plasmid containing the HSH155 gene and the surrounding genomic regions. It bears a TRP marker for shuffle into a HSH155 deletion strain. It has the R181A mutation
Depositing lab: Aaron Hoskins. Depositing organization: University of Wisconsin, Madison. Publication: Functional Analysis of Hsh155/SF3b1 Interactions with the U2 snRNA/Branch Site Duplex. Carrocci TJ, Paulson JC, Hoskins AA. RNA. 2018 May 11. pii: rna.065664.118. doi: 10.1261/rna.065664.118. PubMed 29752352.
Backbone
  Vector backbone: pRS414
  Backbone manufacturer: ATCC
  Backbone size w/o insert (bp): 4788
  Total vector size (bp): 8124
  Vector type: Bacterial Expression, Yeast Expression
  Selectable markers: TRP1
Growth in bacteria
  Bacterial resistance: Ampicillin, 100 μg/mL
  Growth temperature: 37°C
  Growth strain: DH5alpha
  Copy number: Unknown
Gene/Insert
  Gene/Insert name: Hsh155 R181A
  Species: S. cerevisiae (budding yeast)
  Insert size (bp): 3339
  Mutation: R181A
Terms and licenses: Academic/Nonprofit Terms; Industry Terms: Not Available to Industry
How to cite: Hsh155 R181A was a gift from Aaron Hoskins (Addgene plasmid # 111937 ; http://n2t.net/addgene:111937 ; RRID:Addgene_111937)
